Addgene plasmid #177312: mouse Clock delta 19
Purpose: expression of mutant mouse clock
Depositing lab: Joseph Takahashi. Depositing organization: Northwestern University. Publication: Positional cloning of the mouse circadian clock gene. King DP, Zhao Y, Sangoram AM, Wilsbacher LD, Tanaka M, Antoch MP, Steeves TD, Vitaterna MH, Kornhauser JM, Lowrey PL, Turek FW, Takahashi JS. Cell. 1997 May 16;89(4):641-53. doi: 10.1016/s0092-8674(00)80245-7. PubMed 9160755.
Backbone
  Vector backbone: pcDNA
  Backbone manufacturer: invitrogen
  Backbone size w/o insert (bp): 5428
  Total vector size (bp): 2412
  Vector type: Mammalian Expression
Growth in bacteria
  Bacterial resistance: Ampicillin, 100 μg/mL
  Growth temperature: 37°C
  Growth strain: DH5alpha
  Copy number: Low Copy
Gene/Insert
  Gene/Insert name: mouse clock delta 19
  Species: M. musculus (mouse)
  Insert size (bp): 2412
  Mutation: deletion from original mClock gene (514-564aa)
  Promoter: CMV
  Cloning method: Restriction Enzyme; 5′ cloning site NotI (unknown if destroyed); 3′ cloning site XhoI (unknown if destroyed)
  Sequencing primers: 5′ CGCAAATGGGCGGTAGGCGTG; 3′ pcDNA reverse primer
Terms and licenses: Academic/Nonprofit Terms; Industry Terms: Not Available to Industry
How to cite: mouse Clock delta 19 was a gift from Joseph Takahashi (Addgene plasmid # 177312 ; http://n2t.net/addgene:177312 ; RRID:Addgene_177312)
