[The description below was written by a language model from this plasmid's Addgene catalogue record and pLannotate feature annotations shown in this document.]
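Description:
Mouse Clock delta 19 is a mammalian expression plasmid built on an Invitrogen pcDNA backbone that carries a mutant form of the mouse circadian transcription factor CLOCK. The insert is a 2,412 bp open reading frame from M. musculus lacking residues 514–564 of the wild-type protein, the deletion that defines the Clock delta 19 allele, and it was cloned between NotI and XhoI sites. Transcription is driven by the human cytomegalovirus immediate-early enhancer and promoter and terminated by the bovine growth hormone polyadenylation signal. T7 and SP6 phage promoters flank the insert. A short stretch of pBluescript polylinker downstream of the coding region probably reflects an earlier subcloning step. No epitope tag or reporter is annotated.

The plasmid is propagated in E. coli through a ColE1/pUC-type origin with ampicillin selection from the β-lactamase gene, and an f1 origin is also present. The catalogue lists it as low copy, although the annotated origin is of the high-copy class. A separate SV40 early promoter drives a neomycin phosphotransferase gene followed by an SV40 poly(A) signal, which would allow G418 selection of stably transfected mammalian cells. Small annotated fragments (ble, lacI, HIV-1 LTR, bom) appear to be backbone remnants or incidental matches rather than functional parts.

The catalogue's total vector size repeats the insert length, and the depositor's sequence record covers only the coding region. The full sequenced plasmid is 8,783 nt. The stated purpose is expression of mutant mouse CLOCK in mammalian cells, which suits comparing the mutant's activity with that of wild-type CLOCK in circadian transcription studies.
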