Features (pLannotate 1.2.2; 1 found; start..end, strand, type, name):
      1..2412    +  CDS            Clock (fragment): CLOCK_MOUSE - Experimental evidence at protein level: Swiss-Prot protein existence level 1. Transcriptional activator which forms a core component of the circadian clock. The circadian clock, an internal time-keeping system, regulates various physiological processes through the generation of approximately 24 hour circadian rhythms in gene expression, which are translated into rhythms in metabolism and behavior. It is derived from the Latin roots 'circa' (about) and 'diem' (day) and acts as an important regulator of a wide array of physiological functions including metabolism, sleep, body tempe
>Addgene plasmid #177312 | mouse Clock delta 19 | depositor full sequence | sequence record 343728 | mouse Clock delta 19 sequence 2415 bps
ATGGTGTTTACCGTAAGCTGTAGTAAAATGAGCTCAATTGTTGACAGAGATGACAGTAGTATTTTTGATG
GATTGGTGGAAGAAGATGACAAGGACAAAGCAAAAAGAGTATCTAGAAACAAATCAGAAAAGAAACGTAG
AGATCAGTTCAATGTCCTCATTAAGGAGCTGGGGTCTATGCTTCCTGGTAACGCGAGAAAGATGGACAAG
TCTACTGTTCTACAGAAGAGCATTGATTTTTTGCGCAAACATAAAGAGACCACTGCACAGTCAGATGCTA
GTGAGATTCGACAGGACTGGAAACCCACATTCCTTAGTAATGAAGAGTTTACACAGTTAATGTTAGAGGC
TCTTGATGGTTTTTTTTTAGCGATCATGACAGATGGAAGTATAATATATGTATCTGAGAGTGTAACTTCG
TTACTTGAACATTTACCATCTGATCTTGTGGATCAAAGTATATTTAATTTTATCCCAGAGGGAGAACATT
CAGAGGTTTATAAGATACTCTCTACTCATCTGCTGGAAAGTGACTCATTAACCCCTGAGTACTTAAAATC
AAAAAATCAGTTAGAATTCTGTTGTCACATGCTTCGAGGAACAATAGACCCAAAGGAGCCATCCACCTAT
GAATATGTGAGATTTATAGGAAATTTTAAATCTTTAACCAGTGTATCAACTTCAACACACAATGGTTTTG
AAGGAACTATACAACGCACACATAGGCCTTCTTATGAAGATAGAGTTTGTTTTGTAGCTACTGTCAGATT
AGCTACACCTCAGTTCATCAAGGAAATGTGTACTGTTGAAGAACCAAATGAAGAGTTTACATCTAGACAC
AGTTTAGAATGGAAGTTTCTATTTTTAGATCACAGGGCACCACCAATAATAGGCTATTTGCCATTTGAAG
TCTTGGGAACATCAGGCTATGATTACTATCATGTGGATGACCTAGAAAATCTGGCAAAATGTCACGAGCA
CTTAATGCAATATGGAAAAGGCAAATCGTGTTACTATAGATTCCTGACCAAAGGCCAGCAGTGGATATGG
CTTCAGACTCATTATTATATTACTTACCATCAGTGGAATTCAAGGCCAGAGTTCATTGTTTGTACTCACA
CTGTAGTAAGTTATGCAGAAGTTAGGGCTGAAAGACGGCGAGAACTTGGCATTGAAGAGTCTCTTCCTGA
GACAGCTGCTGACAAAAGCCAAGATTCTGGGTCTGACAATCGTATCAACACAGTGAGTCTCAAGGAAGCA
CTGGAAAGGTTTGATCACAGCCCAACTCCTTCTGCCTCCTCTAGAAGCTCACGAAAGTCATCTCACACCG
CAGTCTCAGACCCTTCCTCCACACCGACAAAGATCCCTACTGATACTAGCACTCCTCCCAGACAGCATTT
GCCAGCTCATGAAAAGATGACACAGCGGAGGTCGTCCTTCAGCAGTCAGTCCATAAACTCCCAGTCAGTT
GGTCCATCATTAACACAGCCAGCGATGTCTCAAGCTGCAAATTTACCAATTCCACAAGGCATGTCACAGA
TGTTTTTGCAGCAATCAAACCCTGGATTGAATTTTGGTTCTGTTCAACTTTCCTCTGGAAATTCTAATAT
CCAGCAACTCACACCTGTAAATATGCAAGGCCAGGTTGTCCCTGCTAACCAGGTTCAGAGTGGACATATC
AGCACAGGCCAGCACATGATACAGCAACAGACTTTACAAAGTACATCAACTCAGCAGAGTCAACAGAGTG
TAATGAGTGGACACAGTCAGCAGACGTCTCTTCCAAGTCAGACACCGAGCACTCTCACAGCCCCACTGTA
CAATACGATGGTGATTTCCCAGCCTGCAGCTGGGAGCATGGTCCAGATTCCATCCAGTATGCCACAGAAC
AGTACCCAGAGTGCTACAGTCACTACGTTCACTCAGGACAGACAGATAAGATTTTCTCAAGGTCAGCAAC
TTGTGACCAAATTAGTGACTGCTCCTGTAGCTTGTGGGGCCGTCATGGTACCAAGTACCATGCTTATGGG
TCAGGTGGTGACTGCCTATCCTACCTTCGCCACACAACAGCAGCAGGCACAGACATTATCGGTAACACAA
CAGCAGCAGCAGCAGCAGCAGCAGCCACCACAGCAACAGCAACAACAACAGCAGAGTTCCCAGGAACAGC
AGCTTCCTTCAGTTCAGCAGCCAGCTCAGGCCCAGCTGGGCCAGCCACCACAGCAGTTCTTACAGACATC
TAGGTTGCTCCACGGGAATCCTTCGACACAGCTCATCCTCTCTGCTGCCTTTCCACTACAACAGAGCACT
TTCCCTCCTTCGCACCACCAGCAACACCAGCCTCAGCAGCAACAGCAGCTTCCTCGGCACAGGACTGACA
GCCTGACTGACCCTTCCAAGGTCCAGCCACAGTAG
