Features (pLannotate 1.2.2; 22 found; start..end, strand, type, name):
     88..417     +  promoter       SV40 promoter: SV40 enhancer and early promoter
    484..1275    +  CDS            neo: KKA2_KLEPN - Also known as kan, nptII. Experimental evidence at protein level: Swiss-Prot protein existence level 1. Resistance to kanamycin, neomycin, paromomycin, ribostamycin, butirosin and gentamicin B. From Klebsiella pneumoniae.
   1299..1457    +  CDS            ble (fragment): BLE_KLEPN - Experimental evidence at protein level: Swiss-Prot protein existence level 1. Binding protein with a strong affinity to the bleomycin family of antibiotics. Binds to CL990; an antimitotic-antibiotic compound. From Klebsiella pneumoniae.
   1452..1573    +  polyA_signal   SV40 poly(A) signal: SV40 polyadenylation signal
   1646..1662    -  protein_bind   lac operator: The lac repressor binds to the lac operator to inhibit transcription in E. coli. This inhibition can be relieved by adding lactose or isopropyl-β-D-thiogalactopyranoside (IPTG). lac repressor encoded by lacI
   1670..1700    -  promoter       lac promoter: promoter for the E. coli lac operon
   1715..1736    -  protein_bind   CAP binding site: CAP binding activates transcription in the presence of cAMP. E. coli catabolite activator protein
   1749..1841    -  CDS            lacI (fragment): lac repressor; lacI; The lac repressor binds to the lac operator to inhibit transcription in E. coli. This inhibition can be relieved by adding lactose or isopropyl-β-D-thiogalactopyranoside (IPTG).
   2024..2612    -  rep_origin     ori: high-copy-number ColE1/pMB1/pBR322/pUC origin of replication
   2783..3643    -  CDS            AmpR: β-lactamase; bla; confers resistance to ampicillin, carbenicillin, and related antibiotics
   3644..3748    -  promoter       AmpR promoter: bla
   3807..3859    -  misc_feature   bom (fragment): basis of mobility region from pBR322
   4014..4393    +  enhancer       CMV enhancer: human cytomegalovirus immediate early enhancer
   4394..4597    +  promoter       CMV promoter: human cytomegalovirus (CMV) immediate early promoter
   4593..4626    +  LTR            5' LTR (truncated) (fragment): truncated 5' long terminal repeat (LTR) from HIV-1
   4642..4660    +  promoter       T7 promoter: promoter for bacteriophage T7 RNA polymerase
   5097..7508    +  CDS            Clock (fragment): CLOCK_MOUSE - Experimental evidence at protein level: Swiss-Prot protein existence level 1. Transcriptional activator which forms a core component of the circadian clock. The circadian clock, an internal time-keeping system, regulates various physiological processes through the generation of approximately 24 hour circadian rhythms in gene expression, which are translated into rhythms in metabolism and behavior. It is derived from the Latin roots 'circa' (about) and 'diem' (day) and acts as an important regulator of a wide array of physiological functions including metabolism, sleep, body tempe
   8006..8035    -  misc_feature   MCS (fragment): pBluescript multiple cloning site
   8115..8133    -  promoter       SP6 promoter: promoter for bacteriophage SP6 RNA polymerase
   8159..8383    +  polyA_signal   bGH poly(A) signal: bovine growth hormone polyadenylation signal
   8387..8408    +  promoter       SV40 promoter (fragment): SV40 enhancer and early promoter
   8429..74      +  rep_origin     f1 ori (across the origin) (sequence partly withheld): f1 bacteriophage origin of replication; arrow indicates direction of (+) strand synthesis
>Addgene plasmid #177312 | mouse Clock delta 19 | addgene full sequence | sequence record 353745 | Addgene NGS Result
TTTATAAGGGATTTTGCCGATTTCGGCCTATTGGTTAAAAAATGAGCTGATTTAACAAAAATTTAACGCG
AATTAATTCTGTGGAATGTGTGTCAGTTAGGGTGTGGAAAGTCCCCAGGCTCCCCAGCAGGCAGAAGTAT
GCAAAGCATGCATCTCAATTAGTCAGCAACCAGGTGTGGAAAGTCCCCAGGCTCCCCAGCAGGCAGAAGT
ATGCAAAGCATGCATCTCAATTAGTCAGCAACCATAGTCCCGCCCCTAACTCCGCCCATCCCGCCCCTAA
CTCCGCCCAGTTCCGCCCATTCTCCGCCCCATGGCTGACTAATTTTTTTTATTTATGCAGAGGCCGAGGC
CGCCTCTGCCTCTGAGCTATTCCAGAAGTAGTGAGGAGGCTTTTTTGGAGGCCTAGGCTTTTGCAAAAAG
CTCCCGGGAGCTTGTATATCCATTTTCGGATCTGATCAAGAGACAGGATGAGGATCGTTTCGCATGATTG
AACAAGATGGATTGCACGCAGGTTCTCCGGCCGCTTGGGTGGAGAGGCTATTCGGCTATGACTGGGCACA
ACAGACAATCGGCTGCTCTGATGCCGCCGTGTTCCGGCTGTCAGCGCAGGGGCGCCCGGTTCTTTTTGTC
AAGACCGACCTGTCCGGTGCCCTGAATGAACTGCAGGACGAGGCAGCGCGGCTATCGTGGCTGGCCACGA
CGGGCGTTCCTTGCGCAGCTGTGCTCGACGTTGTCACTGAAGCGGGAAGGGACTGGCTGCTATTGGGCGA
AGTGCCGGGGCAGGATCTCCTGTCATCTCACCTTGCTCCTGCCGAGAAAGTATCCATCATGGCTGATGCA
ATGCGGCGGCTGCATACGCTTGATCCGGCTACCTGCCCATTCGACCACCAAGCGAAACATCGCATCGAGC
GAGCACGTACTCGGATGGAAGCCGGTCTTGTCGATCAGGATGATCTGGACGAAGAGCATCAGGGGCTCGC
GCCAGCCGAACTGTTCGCCAGGCTCAAGGCGCGCATGCCCGACGGCGAGGATCTCGTCGTGACCCATGGC
GATGCCTGCTTGCCGAATATCATGGTGGAAAATGGCCGCTTTTCTGGATTCATCGACTGTGGCCGGCTGG
GTGTGGCGGACCGCTATCAGGACATAGCGTTGGCTACCCGTGATATTGCTGAAGAGCTTGGCGGCGAATG
GGCTGACCGCTTCCTCGTGCTTTACGGTATCGCCGCTCCCGATTCGCAGCGCATCGCCTTCTATCGCCTT
CTTGACGAGTTCTTCTGAGCGGGACTCTGGGGTTCGAAATGACCGACCAAGCGACGCCCAACCTGCCATC
ACGAGATTTCGATTCCACCGCCGCCTTCTATGAAAGGTTGGGCTTCGGAATCGTTTTCCGGGACGCCGGC
TGGATGATCCTCCAGCGCGGGGATCTCATGCTGGAGTTCTTCGCCCACCCCAACTTGTTTATTGCAGCTT
ATAATGGTTACAAATAAAGCAATAGCATCACAAATTTCACAAATAAAGCATTTTTTTCACTGCATTCTAG
TTGTGGTTTGTCCAAACTCATCAATGTATCTTATCATGTCTGTATACCGTCGACCTCTAGCTAGAGCTTG
GCGTAATCATGGTCATAGCTGTTTCCTGTGTGAAATTGTTATCCGCTCACAATTCCACACAACATACGAG
CCGGAAGCATAAAGTGTAAAGCCTGGGGTGCCTAATGAGTGAGCTAACTCACATTAATTGCGTTGCGCTC
ACTGCCCGCTTTCCAGTCGGGAAACCTGTCGTGCCAGCTGCATTAATGAATCGGCCAACGCGCGGGGAGA
GGCGGTTTGCGTATTGGGCGCTCTTCCGCTTCCTCGCTCACTGACTCGCTGCGCTCGGTCGTTCGGCTGC
GGCGAGCGGTATCAGCTCACTCAAAGGCGGTAATACGGTTATCCACAGAATCAGGGGATAACGCAGGAAA
GAACATGTGAGCAAAAGGCCAGCAAAAGGCCAGGAACCGTAAAAAGGCCGCGTTGCTGGCGTTTTTCCAT
AGGCTCCGCCCCCCTGACGAGCATCACAAAAATCGACGCTCAAGTCAGAGGTGGCGAAACCCGACAGGAC
TATAAAGATACCAGGCGTTTCCCCCTGGAAGCTCCCTCGTGCGCTCTCCTGTTCCGACCCTGCCGCTTAC
CGGATACCTGTCCGCCTTTCTCCCTTCGGGAAGCGTGGCGCTTTCTCATAGCTCACGCTGTAGGTATCTC
AGTTCGGTGTAGGTCGTTCGCTCCAAGCTGGGCTGTGTGCACGAACCCCCCGTTCAGCCCGACCGCTGCG
CCTTATCCGGTAACTATCGTCTTGAGTCCAACCCGGTAAGACACGACTTATCGCCACTGGCAGCAGCCAC
TGGTAACAGGATTAGCAGAGCGAGGTATGTAGGCGGTGCTACAGAGTTCTTGAAGTGGTGGCCTAACTAC
GGCTACACTAGAAGAACAGTATTTGGTATCTGCGCTCTGCTGAAGCCAGTTACCTTCGGAAAAAGAGTTG
GTAGCTCTTGATCCGGCAAACAAACCACCGCTGGTAGCGGTGGTTTTTTTGTTTGCAAGCAGCAGATTAC
GCGCAGAAAAAAAGGATCTCAAGAAGATCCTTTGATCTTTTCTACGGGGTCTGACGCTCAGTGGAACGAA
AACTCACGTTAAGGGATTTTGGTCATGAGATTATCAAAAAGGATCTTCACCTAGATCCTTTTAAATTAAA
AATGAAGTTTTAAATCAATCTAAAGTATATATGAGTAAACTTGGTCTGACAGTTACCAATGCTTAATCAG
TGAGGCACCTATCTCAGCGATCTGTCTATTTCGTTCATCCATAGTTGCCTGACTCCCCGTCGTGTAGATA
ACTACGATACGGGAGGGCTTACCATCTGGCCCCAGTGCTGCAATGATACCGCGAGACCCACGCTCACCGG
CTCCAGATTTATCAGCAATAAACCAGCCAGCCGGAAGGGCCGAGCGCAGAAGTGGTCCTGCAACTTTATC
CGCCTCCATCCAGTCTATTAATTGTTGCCGGGAAGCTAGAGTAAGTAGTTCGCCAGTTAATAGTTTGCGC
AACGTTGTTGCCATTGCTACAGGCATCGTGGTGTCACGCTCGTCGTTTGGTATGGCTTCATTCAGCTCCG
GTTCCCAACGATCAAGGCGAGTTACATGATCCCCCATGTTGTGCAAAAAAGCGGTTAGCTCCTTCGGTCC
TCCGATCGTTGTCAGAAGTAAGTTGGCCGCAGTGTTATCACTCATGGTTATGGCAGCACTGCATAATTCT
CTTACTGTCATGCCATCCGTAAGATGCTTTTCTGTGACTGGTGAGTACTCAACCAAGTCATTCTGAGAAT
AGTGTATGCGGCGACCGAGTTGCTCTTGCCCGGCGTCAATACGGGATAATACCGCGCCACATAGCAGAAC
TTTAAAAGTGCTCATCATTGGAAAACGTTCTTCGGGGCGAAAACTCTCAAGGATCTTACCGCTGTTGAGA
TCCAGTTCGATGTAACCCACTCGTGCACCCAACTGATCTTCAGCATCTTTTACTTTCACCAGCGTTTCTG
GGTGAGCAAAAACAGGAAGGCAAAATGCCGCAAAAAAGGGAATAAGGGCGACACGGAAATGTTGAATACT
CATACTCTTCCTTTTTCAATATTATTGAAGCATTTATCAGGGTTATTGTCTCATGAGCGGATACATATTT
GAATGTATTTAGAAAAATAAACAAATAGGGGTTCCGCGCACATTTCCCCGAAAAGTGCCACCTGACGTCG
ACGGATCGGGAGATCTCCCGATCCCCTATGGTGCACTCTCAGTACAATCTGCTCTGATGCCGCATAGTTA
AGCCAGTATCTGCTCCCTGCTTGTGTGTTGGAGGTCGCTGAGTAGTGCGCGAGCAAAATTTAAGCTACAA
CAAGGCAAGGCTTGACCGACAATTGCATGAAGAATCTGCTTAGGGTTAGGCGTTTTGCGCTGCTTCGCGA
TGTACGGGCCAGATATACGCGTTGACATTGATTATTGACTAGTTATTAATAGTAATCAATTACGGGGTCA
TTAGTTCATAGCCCATATATGGAGTTCCGCGTTACATAACTTACGGTAAATGGCCCGCCTGGCTGACCGC
CCAACGACCCCCGCCCATTGACGTCAATAATGACGTATGTTCCCATAGTAACGCCAATAGGGACTTTCCA
TTGACGTCAATGGGTGGAGTATTTACGGTAAACTGCCCACTTGGCAGTACATCAAGTGTATCATATGCCA
AGTACGCCCCCTATTGACGTCAATGACGGTAAATGGCCCGCCTGGCATTATGCCCAGTACATGACCTTAT
GGGACTTTCCTACTTGGCAGTACATCTACGTATTAGTCATCGCTATTACCATGGTGATGCGGTTTTGGCA
GTACATCAATGGGCGTGGATAGCGGTTTGACTCACGGGGATTTCCAAGTCTCCACCCCATTGACGTCAAT
GGGAGTTTGTTTTGGCACCAAAATCAACGGGACTTTCCAAAATGTCGTAACAACTCCGCCCCATTGACGC
AAATGGGCGGTAGGCGTGTACGGTGGGAGGTCTATATAAGCAGAGCTCTCTGGCTAACTAGAGAACCCAC
TGCTTACTGGCTTATCGAAATTAATACGACTCACTATAGGGAGACCCAAGCTTGGTACCGAGCTCGGATC
CAAAGAATTCGGCACGAGGGGGAGGAGCGCGGCGGTAGCGGTGAATTTTGAGGGGTGGGTCGGGGGCGCG
CACTCGCCGCCCCTGGTGCTGCCGGCTCCCGGAGCCGTGGCGTGTCCCGGCTGTCGCCGCTCGGCTGTCG
CGAGCCGCCGCGGGCAGAGTCCCGGGCGGGGGAGGGAGGAAGCCGGAGCCTCAGGCACGTGAAAGAAAAG
CACAAGAAGAAACTTTTACAGGCGTTGTTGATTGGACTAGGGCAACGATTCCCAAAATCACCAGCAAGAG
TTCTGATGGTCAGTCACACAGAAGACGGCCTTGCGTCTGTGGGTGTTGGAGACTCCATTCTAAAGATATA
AAAAGTGAAAGAGGAGAAGTACAAATGTCTACCACAAGACGAAAACATAATGTGTTATGGTGTTTACCGT
AAGCTGTAGTAAAATGAGCTCAATTGTTGACAGAGATGACAGTAGTATTTTTGATGGATTGGTGGAAGAA
GATGACAAGGACAAAGCAAAAAGAGTATCTAGAAACAAATCAGAAAAGAAACGTAGAGATCAGTTCAATG
TCCTCATTAAGGAGCTGGGGTCTATGCTTCCTGGTAACGCGAGAAAGATGGACAAGTCTACTGTTCTACA
GAAGAGCATTGATTTTTTGCGCAAACATAAAGAGACCACTGCACAGTCAGATGCTAGTGAGATTCGACAG
GACTGGAAACCCACATTCCTTAGTAATGAAGAGTTTACACAGTTAATGTTAGAGGCTCTTGATGGTTTTT
TTTTAGCGATCATGACAGATGGAAGTATAATATATGTATCTGAGAGTGTAACTTCGTTACTTGAACATTT
ACCATCTGATCTTGTGGATCAAAGTATATTTAATTTTATCCCAGAGGGAGAACATTCAGAGGTTTATAAG
ATACTCTCTACTCATCTGCTGGAAAGTGACTCATTAACCCCTGAGTACTTAAAATCAAAAAATCAGTTAG
AATTCTGTTGTCACATGCTTCGAGGAACAATAGACCCAAAGGAGCCATCCACCTATGAATATGTGAGATT
TATAGGAAATTTTAAATCTTTAACCAGTGTATCAACTTCAACACACAATGGTTTTGAAGGAACTATACAA
CGCACACATAGGCCTTCTTATGAAGATAGAGTTTGTTTTGTAGCTACTGTCAGATTAGCTACACCTCAGT
TCATCAAGGAAATGTGTACTGTTGAAGAACCAAATGAAGAGTTTACATCTAGACACAGTTTAGAATGGAA
GTTTCTATTTTTAGATCACAGGGCACCACCAATAATAGGCTATTTGCCATTTGAAGTCTTGGGAACATCA
GGCTATGATTACTATCATGTGGATGACCTAGAAAATCTGGCAAAATGTCACGAGCACTTAATGCAATATG
GAAAAGGCAAATCGTGTTACTATAGATTCCTGACCAAAGGCCAGCAGTGGATATGGCTTCAGACTCATTA
TTATATTACTTACCATCAGTGGAATTCAAGGCCAGAGTTCATTGTTTGTACTCACACTGTAGTAAGTTAT
GCAGAAGTTAGGGCTGAAAGACGGCGAGAACTTGGCATTGAAGAGTCTCTTCCTGAGACAGCTGCTGACA
AAAGCCAAGATTCTGGGTCTGACAATCGTATCAACACAGTGAGTCTCAAGGAAGCACTGGAAAGGTTTGA
TCACAGCCCAACTCCTTCTGCCTCCTCTAGAAGCTCACGAAAGTCATCTCACACCGCAGTCTCAGACCCT
TCCTCCACACCGACAAAGATCCCTACTGATACTAGCACTCCTCCCAGACAGCATTTGCCAGCTCATGAAA
AGATGACACAGCGGAGGTCGTCCTTCAGCAGTCAGTCCATAAACTCCCAGTCAGTTGGTCCATCATTAAC
ACAGCCAGCGATGTCTCAAGCTGCAAATTTACCAATTCCACAAGGCATGTCACAGATGTTTTTGCAGCAA
TCAAACCCTGGATTGAATTTTGGTTCTGTTCAACTTTCCTCTGGAAATTCTAATATCCAGCAACTCACAC
CTGTAAATATGCAAGGCCAGGTTGTCCCTGCTAACCAGGTTCAGAGTGGACATATCAGCACAGGCCAGCA
CATGATACAGCAACAGACTTTACAAAGTACATCAACTCAGCAGAGTCAACAGAGTGTAATGAGTGGACAC
AGTCAGCAGACGTCTCTTCCAAGTCAGACACCGAGCACTCTCACAGCCCCACTGTACAATACGATGGTGA
TTTCCCAGCCTGCAGCTGGGAGCATGGTCCAGATTCCATCCAGTATGCCACAGAACAGTACCCAGAGTGC
TACAGTCACTACGTTCACTCAGGACAGACAGATAAGATTTTCTCAAGGTCAGCAACTTGTGACCAAATTA
GTGACTGCTCCTGTAGCTTGTGGGGCCGTCATGGTACCAAGTACCATGCTTATGGGTCAGGTGGTGACTG
CCTATCCTACCTTCGCCACACAACAGCAGCAGGCACAGACATTATCGGTAACACAACAGCAGCAGCAGCA
GCAGCAGCAGCCACCACAGCAACAGCAACAACAACAGCAGAGTTCCCAGGAACAGCAGCTTCCTTCAGTT
CAGCAGCCAGCTCAGGCCCAGCTGGGCCAGCCACCACAGCAGTTCTTACAGACATCTAGGTTGCTCCACG
GGAATCCTTCGACACAGCTCATCCTCTCTGCTGCCTTTCCACTACAACAGAGCACTTTCCCTCCTTCGCA
CCACCAGCAACACCAGCCTCAGCAGCAACAGCAGCTTCCTCGGCACAGGACTGACAGCCTGACTGACCCT
TCCAAGGTCCAGCCACAGTAGCACACACACTTCCTCTCTGACATGCGAGAGGAAGGGGATGGCCAGAAAG
AATCGCTCAGTTGGCATGCGGTCAGAAGTTGAACAGTTTCACGAGGGTGGTCTTGAGTGTTCAGTCCCTT
GATGAGACGGTAGGGAAGTGCTGCCCAGTGCTTCAGATGTCCATTAAATACCAGCCAGTGGGAAATGGTC
ATAGGGACACAGCCAATTCTGACAGTTTCTTTGCCCAGGTATTTTTTGATAGAAAGAGTATATTGCCAAA
TGCTAACAAGCTCAGCTATCAACCAGATCTTTACTGAATCCGAAGAGCACTAACAGTGTTGGTAGCTTTA
GTGGGTCTGTGCCTGCATCAAATATTACAGAGGGCACACCACTGCCAGGGGTTTGCTTAGAATGCCATGA
AGATAGTCCAGTAGTTAATAGTCCCCACCCCAAACTCCTCTCCCTGTTCAGACAATGATGGAACCGTGAT
GACTTTGAGAATGTTGTGCAGGTTTGAATTCCTGCAGCCCGGGGGATCCACTAGTAACGGCCGCCAGTGT
GCTGGAATTCTGCAGATATCCATCACACTGGCGGCCGCTCGAGCATGCATCTAGAGGGCCCTATTCTATA
GTGTCACCTAAATGCTAGAGCTCGCTGATCAGCCTCGACTGTGCCTTCTAGTTGCCAGCCATCTGTTGTT
TGCCCCTCCCCCGTGCCTTCCTTGACCCTGGAAGGTGCCACTCCCACTGTCCTTTCCTAATAAAATGAGG
AAATTGCATCGCATTGTCTGAGTAGGTGTCATTCTATTCTGGGGGGTGGGGTGGGGCAGGACAGCAAGGG
GGAGGATTGGGAAGACAATAGCAGGCATGCTGGGGATGCGGTGGGCTCTATGGCTTCTGAGGCGGAAAGA
ACCAGCTGGGGCTCTAGGGGGTATCCCC
[124 nt withheld, positions 8429-8552]
C
[91 nt withheld, positions 8554-8644]
A
[49 nt withheld, positions 8646-8694]
CCTTTGACGTTGGAGTCCACGTTCTTT
[37 nt withheld, positions 8722-8758]
ACCCTATCTCGGTCTATTCTTTTGA
